>Addgene plasmid #134450 | px458_Conc3 | addgene full sequence | sequence record 266294 | Addgene NGS Result
TCATGACCAAAATCCCTTAACGTGAGTTTTCGTTCCACTGAGCGTCAGACCCCGTAGAAAAGATCAAAGG
ATCTTCTTGAGATCCTTTTTTTCTGCGCGTAATCTGCTGCTTGCAAACAAAAAAACCACCGCTACCAGCG
GTGGTTTGTTTGCCGGATCAAGAGCTACCAACTCTTTTTCCGAAGGTAACTGGCTTCAGCAGAGCGCAGA
TACCAAATACTGTTCTTCTAGTGTAGCCGTAGTTAGGCCACCACTTCAAGAACTCTGTAGCACCGCCTAC
ATACCTCGCTCTGCTAATCCTGTTACCAGTGGCTGCTGCCAGTGGCGATAAGTCGTGTCTTACCGGGTTG
GACTCAAGACGATAGTTACCGGATAAGGCGCAGCGGTCGGGCTGAACGGGGGGTTCGTGCACACAGCCCA
GCTTGGAGCGAACGACCTACACCGAACTGAGATACCTACAGCGTGAGCTATGAGAAAGCGCCACGCTTCC
CGAAGGGAGAAAGGCGGACAGGTATCCGGTAAGCGGCAGGGTCGGAACAGGAGAGCGCACGAGGGAGCTT
CCAGGGGGAAACGCCTGGTATCTTTATAGTCCTGTCGGGTTTCGCCACCTCTGACTTGAGCGTCGATTTT
TGTGATGCTCGTCAGGGGGGCGGAGCCTATGGAAAAACGCCAGCAACGCGGCCTTTTTACGGTTCCTGGC
CTTTTGCTGGCCTTTTGCTCACATGTCCAGCCCTCACTCCTTCTCTAGGCGCCGGAATTAGATCTCCAAG
GTCGGGCAGGAAGAGGGCCTATTTCCCATGATTCCTTCATATTTGCATATACGATACAAGGCTGTTAGAG
AGATAATTAGAATTAATTTGACTGTAAACACAAAGATATTAGTACAAAATACGTGACGTAGAAAGTAATA
ATTTCTTGGGTAGTTTGCAGTTTTAAAATTATGTTTTAAAATGGACTATCATATGCTTACCGTAACTTGA
AAGTATTTCGATTTCTTGGCTTTATATATCTTGTGGAAAGGACGAAACACCGGGTCTTCGAGAAGACGTT
TTAGAGCTAGAAATAGCAAGTTAAAATAAGGCTAGTCCGTTATCAACTTGAAAAAGTGGCACCGAGTCGG
TGCTTTTTTGACTACAAGGACGACGATGACAAGGATCTCCAAGGTCGGGCAGGAAGAGGGCCTATTTCCC
ATGATTCCTTCATATTTGCATATACGATACAAGGCTGTTAGAGAGATAATTAGAATTAATTTGACTGTAA
ACACAAAGATATTAGTACAAAATACGTGACGTAGAAAGTAATAATTTCTTGGGTAGTTTGCAGTTTTAAA
ATTATGTTTTAAAATGGACTATCATATGCTTACCGTAACTTGAAAGTATTTCGATTTCTTGGCTTTATAT
ATCTTGTGGAAAGGACGAAACACCGGAGTCTTCGAGAAGACAGTTTTAGAGCTAGAAATAGCAAGTTAAA
ATAAGGCTAGTCCGTTATCAACTTGAAAAAGTGGCACCGAGTCGGTGCTTTTTTACCCCTACGACGTGCC
CGACTACGCCGGATCTCCAAGGTCGGGCAGGAAGAGGGCCTATTTCCCATGATTCCTTCATATTTGCATA
TACGATACAAGGCTGTTAGAGAGATAATTAGAATTAATTTGACTGTAAACACAAAGATATTAGTACAAAA
TACGTGACGTAGAAAGTAATAATTTCTTGGGTAGTTTGCAGTTTTAAAATTATGTTTTAAAATGGACTAT
CATATGCTTACCGTAACTTGAAAGTATTTCGATTTCTTGGCTTTATATATCTTGTGGAAAGGACGAAACA
CCGGAAGTCTTCGAGAAGACAAGTTTTAGAGCTAGAAATAGCAAGTTAAAATAAGGCTAGTCCGTTATCA
ACTTGAAAAAGTGGCACCGAGTCGGTGCTTTTTTATGGCATCAATGCAGAAGCTGATCTCAGAGGAGGAC
CTGGGATCCTCTAGAGGTACCCGTTACATAACTTACGGTAAATGGCCCGCCTGGCTGACCGCCCAACGAC
CCCCGCCCATTGACGTCAATAGTAACGCCAATAGGGACTTTCCATTGACGTCAATGGGTGGAGTATTTAC
GGTAAACTGCCCACTTGGCAGTACATCAAGTGTATCATATGCCAAGTACGCCCCCTATTGACGTCAATGA
CGGTAAATGGCCCGCCTGGCATTGTGCCCAGTACATGACCTTATGGGACTTTCCTACTTGGCAGTACATC
TACGTATTAGTCATCGCTATTACCATGGTCGAGGTGAGCCCCACGTTCTGCTTCACTCTCCCCATCTCCC
CCCCCTCCCCACCCCCAATTTTGTATTTATTTATTTTTTAATTATTTTGTGCAGCGATGGGGGCGGGGGG
GGGGGGGGGGCGCGCGCCAGGCGGGGCGGGGCGGGGCGAGGGGCGGGGCGGGGCGAGGCGGAGAGGTGCG
GCGGCAGCCAATCAGAGCGGCGCGCTCCGAAAGTTTCCTTTTATGGCGAGGCGGCGGCGGCGGCGGCCCT
ATAAAAAGCGAAGCGCGCGGCGGGCGGGAGTCGCTGCGCGCTGCCTTCGCCCCGTGCCCCGCTCCGCCGC
CGCCTCGCGCCGCCCGCCCCGGCTCTGACTGACCGCGTTACTCCCACAGGTGAGCGGGCGGGACGGCCCT
TCTCCTCCGGGCTGTAATTAGCTGAGCAAGAGGTAAGGGTTTAAGGGATGGTTGGTTGGTGGGGTATTAA
TGTTTAATTACCTGGAGCACCTGCCTGAAATCACTTTTTTTCAGGTTGGACCGGTGCCACCATGGACTAT
AAGGACCACGACGGAGACTACAAGGATCATGATATTGATTACAAAGACGATGACGATAAGATGGCCCCAA
AGAAGAAGCGGAAGGTCGGTATCCACGGAGTCCCAGCAGCCGACAAGAAGTACAGCATCGGCCTGGACAT
CGGCACCAACTCTGTGGGCTGGGCCGTGATCACCGACGAGTACAAGGTGCCCAGCAAGAAATTCAAGGTG
CTGGGCAACACCGACCGGCACAGCATCAAGAAGAACCTGATCGGAGCCCTGCTGTTCGACAGCGGCGAAA
CAGCCGAGGCCACCCGGCTGAAGAGAACCGCCAGAAGAAGATACACCAGACGGAAGAACCGGATCTGCTA
TCTGCAAGAGATCTTCAGCAACGAGATGGCCAAGGTGGACGACAGCTTCTTCCACAGACTGGAAGAGTCC
TTCCTGGTGGAAGAGGATAAGAAGCACGAGCGGCACCCCATCTTCGGCAACATCGTGGACGAGGTGGCCT
ACCACGAGAAGTACCCCACCATCTACCACCTGAGAAAGAAACTGGTGGACAGCACCGACAAGGCCGACCT
GCGGCTGATCTATCTGGCCCTGGCCCACATGATCAAGTTCCGGGGCCACTTCCTGATCGAGGGCGACCTG
AACCCCGACAACAGCGACGTGGACAAGCTGTTCATCCAGCTGGTGCAGACCTACAACCAGCTGTTCGAGG
AAAACCCCATCAACGCCAGCGGCGTGGACGCCAAGGCCATCCTGTCTGCCAGACTGAGCAAGAGCAGACG
GCTGGAAAATCTGATCGCCCAGCTGCCCGGCGAGAAGAAGAATGGCCTGTTCGGAAACCTGATTGCCCTG
AGCCTGGGCCTGACCCCCAACTTCAAGAGCAACTTCGACCTGGCCGAGGATGCCAAACTGCAGCTGAGCA
AGGACACCTACGACGACGACCTGGACAACCTGCTGGCCCAGATCGGCGACCAGTACGCCGACCTGTTTCT
GGCCGCCAAGAACCTGTCCGACGCCATCCTGCTGAGCGACATCCTGAGAGTGAACACCGAGATCACCAAG
GCCCCCCTGAGCGCCTCTATGATCAAGAGATACGACGAGCACCACCAGGACCTGACCCTGCTGAAAGCTC
TCGTGCGGCAGCAGCTGCCTGAGAAGTACAAAGAGATTTTCTTCGACCAGAGCAAGAACGGCTACGCCGG
CTACATTGACGGCGGAGCCAGCCAGGAAGAGTTCTACAAGTTCATCAAGCCCATCCTGGAAAAGATGGAC
GGCACCGAGGAACTGCTCGTGAAGCTGAACAGAGAGGACCTGCTGCGGAAGCAGCGGACCTTCGACAACG
GCAGCATCCCCCACCAGATCCACCTGGGAGAGCTGCACGCCATTCTGCGGCGGCAGGAAGATTTTTACCC
ATTCCTGAAGGACAACCGGGAAAAGATCGAGAAGATCCTGACCTTCCGCATCCCCTACTACGTGGGCCCT
CTGGCCAGGGGAAACAGCAGATTCGCCTGGATGACCAGAAAGAGCGAGGAAACCATCACCCCCTGGAACT
TCGAGGAAGTGGTGGACAAGGGCGCTTCCGCCCAGAGCTTCATCGAGCGGATGACCAACTTCGATAAGAA
CCTGCCCAACGAGAAGGTGCTGCCCAAGCACAGCCTGCTGTACGAGTACTTCACCGTGTATAACGAGCTG
ACCAAAGTGAAATACGTGACCGAGGGAATGAGAAAGCCCGCCTTCCTGAGCGGCGAGCAGAAAAAGGCCA
TCGTGGACCTGCTGTTCAAGACCAACCGGAAAGTGACCGTGAAGCAGCTGAAAGAGGACTACTTCAAGAA
AATCGAGTGCTTCGACTCCGTGGAAATCTCCGGCGTGGAAGATCGGTTCAACGCCTCCCTGGGCACATAC
CACGATCTGCTGAAAATTATCAAGGACAAGGACTTCCTGGACAATGAGGAAAACGAGGACATTCTGGAAG
ATATCGTGCTGACCCTGACACTGTTTGAGGACAGAGAGATGATCGAGGAACGGCTGAAAACCTATGCCCA
CCTGTTCGACGACAAAGTGATGAAGCAGCTGAAGCGGCGGAGATACACCGGCTGGGGCAGGCTGAGCCGG
AAGCTGATCAACGGCATCCGGGACAAGCAGTCCGGCAAGACAATCCTGGATTTCCTGAAGTCCGACGGCT
TCGCCAACAGAAACTTCATGCAGCTGATCCACGACGACAGCCTGACCTTTAAAGAGGACATCCAGAAAGC
CCAGGTGTCCGGCCAGGGCGATAGCCTGCACGAGCACATTGCCAATCTGGCCGGCAGCCCCGCCATTAAG
AAGGGCATCCTGCAGACAGTGAAGGTGGTGGACGAGCTCGTGAAAGTGATGGGCCGGCACAAGCCCGAGA
ACATCGTGATCGAAATGGCCAGAGAGAACCAGACCACCCAGAAGGGACAGAAGAACAGCCGCGAGAGAAT
GAAGCGGATCGAAGAGGGCATCAAAGAGCTGGGCAGCCAGATCCTGAAAGAACACCCCGTGGAAAACACC
CAGCTGCAGAACGAGAAGCTGTACCTGTACTACCTGCAGAATGGGCGGGATATGTACGTGGACCAGGAAC
TGGACATCAACCGGCTGTCCGACTACGATGTGGACCATATCGTGCCTCAGAGCTTTCTGAAGGACGACTC
CATCGACAACAAGGTGCTGACCAGAAGCGACAAGAACCGGGGCAAGAGCGACAACGTGCCCTCCGAAGAG
GTCGTGAAGAAGATGAAGAACTACTGGCGGCAGCTGCTGAACGCCAAGCTGATTACCCAGAGAAAGTTCG
ACAATCTGACCAAGGCCGAGAGAGGCGGCCTGAGCGAACTGGATAAGGCCGGCTTCATCAAGAGACAGCT
GGTGGAAACCCGGCAGATCACAAAGCACGTGGCACAGATCCTGGACTCCCGGATGAACACTAAGTACGAC
GAGAATGACAAGCTGATCCGGGAAGTGAAAGTGATCACCCTGAAGTCCAAGCTGGTGTCCGATTTCCGGA
AGGATTTCCAGTTTTACAAAGTGCGCGAGATCAACAACTACCACCACGCCCACGACGCCTACCTGAACGC
CGTCGTGGGAACCGCCCTGATCAAAAAGTACCCTAAGCTGGAAAGCGAGTTCGTGTACGGCGACTACAAG
GTGTACGACGTGCGGAAGATGATCGCCAAGAGCGAGCAGGAAATCGGCAAGGCTACCGCCAAGTACTTCT
TCTACAGCAACATCATGAACTTTTTCAAGACCGAGATTACCCTGGCCAACGGCGAGATCCGGAAGCGGCC
TCTGATCGAGACAAACGGCGAAACCGGGGAGATCGTGTGGGATAAGGGCCGGGATTTTGCCACCGTGCGG
AAAGTGCTGAGCATGCCCCAAGTGAATATCGTGAAAAAGACCGAGGTGCAGACAGGCGGCTTCAGCAAAG
AGTCTATCCTGCCCAAGAGGAACAGCGATAAGCTGATCGCCAGAAAGAAGGACTGGGACCCTAAGAAGTA
CGGCGGCTTCGACAGCCCCACCGTGGCCTATTCTGTGCTGGTGGTGGCCAAAGTGGAAAAGGGCAAGTCC
AAGAAACTGAAGAGTGTGAAAGAGCTGCTGGGGATCACCATCATGGAAAGAAGCAGCTTCGAGAAGAATC
CCATCGACTTTCTGGAAGCCAAGGGCTACAAAGAAGTGAAAAAGGACCTGATCATCAAGCTGCCTAAGTA
CTCCCTGTTCGAGCTGGAAAACGGCCGGAAGAGAATGCTGGCCTCTGCCGGCGAACTGCAGAAGGGAAAC
GAACTGGCCCTGCCCTCCAAATATGTGAACTTCCTGTACCTGGCCAGCCACTATGAGAAGCTGAAGGGCT
CCCCCGAGGATAATGAGCAGAAACAGCTGTTTGTGGAACAGCACAAGCACTACCTGGACGAGATCATCGA
GCAGATCAGCGAGTTCTCCAAGAGAGTGATCCTGGCCGACGCTAATCTGGACAAAGTGCTGTCCGCCTAC
AACAAGCACCGGGATAAGCCCATCAGAGAGCAGGCCGAGAATATCATCCACCTGTTTACCCTGACCAATC
TGGGAGCCCCTGCCGCCTTCAAGTACTTTGACACCACCATCGACCGGAAGAGGTACACCAGCACCAAAGA
GGTGCTGGACGCCACCCTGATCCACCAGAGCATCACCGGCCTGTACGAGACACGGATCGACCTGTCTCAG
CTGGGAGGCGACAAAAGGCCGGCGGCCACGAAAAAGGCCGGCCAGGCAAAAAAGAAAAAGGAATTCGGCA
GTGGAGAGGGCAGAGGAAGTCTGCTAACATGCGGTGACGTCGAGGAGAATCCTGGCCCAGTGAGCAAGGG
CGAGGAGCTGTTCACCGGGGTGGTGCCCATCCTGGTCGAGCTGGACGGCGACGTAAACGGCCACAAGTTC
AGCGTGTCCGGCGAGGGCGAGGGCGATGCCACCTACGGCAAGCTGACCCTGAAGTTCATCTGCACCACCG
GCAAGCTGCCCGTGCCCTGGCCCACCCTCGTGACCACCCTGACCTACGGCGTGCAGTGCTTCAGCCGCTA
CCCCGACCACATGAAGCAGCACGACTTCTTCAAGTCCGCCATGCCCGAAGGCTACGTCCAGGAGCGCACC
ATCTTCTTCAAGGACGACGGCAACTACAAGACCCGCGCCGAGGTGAAGTTCGAGGGCGACACCCTGGTGA
ACCGCATCGAGCTGAAGGGCATCGACTTCAAGGAGGACGGCAACATCCTGGGGCACAAGCTGGAGTACAA
CTACAACAGCCACAACGTCTATATCATGGCCGACAAGCAGAAGAACGGCATCAAGGTGAACTTCAAGATC
CGCCACAACATCGAGGACGGCAGCGTGCAGCTCGCCGACCACTACCAGCAGAACACCCCCATCGGCGACG
GCCCCGTGCTGCTGCCCGACAACCACTACCTGAGCACCCAGTCCGCCCTGAGCAAAGACCCCAACGAGAA
GCGCGATCACATGGTCCTGCTGGAGTTCGTGACCGCCGCCGGGATCACTCTCGGCATGGACGAGCTGTAC
AAGGAATTCTAACTAGAGCTCGCTGATCAGCCTCGACTGTGCCTTCTAGTTGCCAGCCATCTGTTGTTTG
CCCCTCCCCCGTGCCTTCCTTGACCCTGGAAGGTGCCACTCCCACTGTCCTTTCCTAATAAAATGAGGAA
ATTGCATCGCATTGTCTGAGTAGGTGTCATTCTATTCTGGGGGGTGGGGTGGGGCAGGACAGCAAGGGGG
AGGATTGGGAAGAGAATAGCAGGCATGCTGGGGAGCGGCCGCAGGAACCCCTAGTGATGGAGTTGGCCAC
TCCCTCTCTGCGCGCTCGCTCGCTCACTGAGGCCGGGCGACCAAAGGTCGCCCGACGCCCGGGCTTTGCC
CGGGCGGCCTCAGTGAGCGAGCGAGCGCGCAGCTGCCTGCAGGGGCGCCTGATGCGGTATTTTCTCCTTA
CGCATCTGTGCGGTATTTCACACCGCATA
[95 nt withheld, positions 8290-8384]
T
[46 nt withheld, positions 8386-8431]
C
[141 nt withheld, positions 8433-8573]
CCTTTGACGTTGGAGTCCACGTTCTTT
[37 nt withheld, positions 8601-8637]
ACTCTATCTCGGGCTATTCTTTTGATTTATAAGGGATTTTGCCGATTTCGGTCTATTGGTTAAAAAATGA
GCTGATTTAACAAAAATTTAACGCGAATTTTAACAAAATATTAACGTTTACAATTTTATGGTGCACTCTC
AGTACAATCTGCTCTGATGCCGCATAGTTAAGCCAGCCCCGACACCCGCCAACACCCGCTGACGCGCCCT
GACGGGCTTGTCTGCTCCCGGCATCCGCTTACAGACAAGCTGTGACCGTCTCCGGGAGCTGCATGTGTCA
GAGGTTTTCACCGTCATCACCGAAACGCGCGAGACGAAAGGGCCTCGTGATACGCCTATTTTTATAGGTT
AATGTCATGATAATAATGGTTTCTTAGACGTCAGGTGGCACTTTTCGGGGAAATGTGCGCGGAACCCCTA
TTTGTTTATTTTTCTAAATACATTCAAATATGTATCCGCTCATGAGACAATAACCCTGATAAATGCTTCA
ATAATATTGAAAAAGGAAGAGTATGAGTATTCAACATTTCCGTGTCGCCCTTATTCCCTTTTTTGCGGCA
TTTTGCCTTCCTGTTTTTGCTCACCCAGAAACGCTGGTGAAAGTAAAAGATGCTGAAGATCAGTTGGGTG
CACGAGTGGGTTACATCGAACTGGATCTCAACAGCGGTAAGATCCTTGAGAGTTTTCGCCCCGAAGAACG
TTTTCCAATGATGAGCACTTTTAAAGTTCTGCTATGTGGCGCGGTATTATCCCGTATTGACGCCGGGCAA
GAGCAACTCGGTCGCCGCATACACTATTCTCAGAATGACTTGGTTGAGTACTCACCAGTCACAGAAAAGC
ATCTTACGGATGGCATGACAGTAAGAGAATTATGCAGTGCTGCCATAACCATGAGTGATAACACTGCGGC
CAACTTACTTCTGACAACGATCGGAGGACCGAAGGAGCTAACCGCTTTTTTGCACAACATGGGGGATCAT
GTAACTCGCCTTGATCGTTGGGAACCGGAGCTGAATGAAGCCATACCAAACGACGAGCGTGACACCACGA
TGCCTGTAGCAATGGCAACAACGTTGCGCAAACTATTAACTGGCGAACTACTTACTCTAGCTTCCCGGCA
ACAATTAATAGACTGGATGGAGGCGGATAAAGTTGCAGGACCACTTCTGCGCTCGGCCCTTCCGGCTGGC
TGGTTTATTGCTGATAAATCTGGAGCCGGTGAGCGTGGAAGCCGCGGTATCATTGCAGCACTGGGGCCAG
ATGGTAAGCCCTCCCGTATCGTAGTTATCTACACGACGGGGAGTCAGGCAACTATGGATGAACGAAATAG
ACAGATCGCTGAGATAGGTGCCTCACTGATTAAGCATTGGTAACTGTCAGACCAAGTTTACTCATATATA
CTTTAGATTGATTTAAAACTTCATTTTTAATTTAAAAGGATCTAGGTGAAGATCCTTTTTGATAATC
Features (pLannotate 1.2.2; 24 found; start..end, strand, type, name):
     77..665     +  rep_origin     ori: high-copy-number ColE1/pMB1/pBR322/pUC origin of replication
    726..753     +  CDS            gag (truncated) (fragment): truncated Moloney murine leukemia virus (MMLV) gag gene lacking the start codon
    783..1023    +  promoter       U6 promoter: RNA polymerase III promoter for human U6 snRNA
   1048..1123    +  misc_RNA       gRNA scaffold: guide RNA scaffold for the Streptococcus pyogenes CRISPR/Cas9 system
   1133..1153    +  CDS            FLAG (fragment): FLAG® epitope tag, followed by an enterokinase cleavage site
   1176..1416    +  promoter       U6 promoter: RNA polymerase III promoter for human U6 snRNA
   1443..1518    +  misc_RNA       gRNA scaffold: guide RNA scaffold for the Streptococcus pyogenes CRISPR/Cas9 system
   1574..1814    +  promoter       U6 promoter: RNA polymerase III promoter for human U6 snRNA
   1843..1918    +  misc_RNA       gRNA scaffold: guide RNA scaffold for the Streptococcus pyogenes CRISPR/Cas9 system
   1982..2267    +  enhancer       CMV enhancer: human cytomegalovirus immediate early enhancer; contains an 18-bp deletion relative to the standard CMV enhancer
   2269..2546    +  promoter       chicken β-actin promoter: No description available
   2547..2774    +  intron         hybrid intron: hybrid between chicken β-actin (CBA) and minute virus of mice (MMV) introns (Gray et al., 2011)
   2912..4513    +  CDS            Cas9(N): N-terminal portion of Streptococcus pyogenes Cas9 (Zetsche et al., 2015)
   4514..7012    +  CDS            Cas9(C): C-terminal portion of Streptococcus pyogenes Cas9 (Zetsche et al., 2015)
   7013..7060    +  CDS            nucleoplasmin NLS: bipartite nuclear localization signal from nucleoplasmin
   7130..7843    +  CDS            EGFP: EGFP is a basic (constitutively fluorescent) green fluorescent protein published in 1996, derived from Aequorea victoria. It is reported to be a rapidly-maturing weak dimer with moderate acid sensitivity.
   7877..7988    +  polyA_signal   bGH poly(A) signal: bovine growth hormone polyadenylation signal
   8093..8233    +  repeat_region  AAV2 ITR: inverted terminal repeat of adeno-associated virus serotype 2 inverted
   8238..8289    -  misc_feature   bom (fragment): basis of mobility region from pBR322
   8308..8763    +  rep_origin     f1 ori (sequence partly withheld): f1 bacteriophage origin of replication; arrow indicates direction of (+) strand synthesis
   8764..8813    -  misc_feature   bom (fragment): basis of mobility region from pBR322
   8915..8950    -  CDS            rop (fragment): Rop protein, which maintains plasmids at low copy number; rop
   9045..9149    +  promoter       AmpR promoter: bla
   9150..10010   +  CDS            AmpR: β-lactamase; bla; confers resistance to ampicillin, carbenicillin, and related antibiotics
