[The description below was written by a language model from this plasmid's Addgene catalogue record and pLannotate feature annotations shown in this document.]
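Description:
px458_Conc3 is a mammalian CRISPR expression plasmid of about 10.1 kb, built on the pSpCas9(BB)-2A-GFP (PX458) backbone and deposited as an empty vector for multiplexed genome editing. According to the record, the backbone was cut with PciI and XbaI and its guide RNA region was replaced with a fragment amplified from a three-guide concatemer vector. The feature table accordingly shows three tandem cassettes, each with a human U6 RNA polymerase III promoter followed by a Streptococcus pyogenes Cas9 guide RNA scaffold. No targeting spacers are present. The depositor notes that three sgRNAs are inserted by Golden Gate cloning, following a published concatemer strategy.

Downstream of the guide array, a hybrid promoter (CMV enhancer, chicken β-actin promoter and a hybrid intron) drives S. pyogenes Cas9. The annotation splits Cas9 into contiguous N- and C-terminal segments, which together form one continuous coding region. Cas9 is followed by a nucleoplasmin nuclear localization signal and EGFP, and the transcript ends in a bovine growth hormone polyadenylation signal. As the backbone name indicates, EGFP is linked to Cas9 through a 2A peptide, although this element is not annotated separately. GFP is the only mammalian marker listed, so transfected cells can be identified or sorted by fluorescence rather than selected with a drug. A single AAV2 ITR remains from the parental vector, and the short gag, FLAG, bom and rop hits are probably annotation fragments rather than functional parts.

In bacteria the plasmid replicates from a high-copy ColE1/pUC-type origin and is selected with ampicillin through β-lactamase; an f1 origin is also present. The associated publication describes electroporation-based genetic engineering of gastrointestinal organoids. This points to use in delivering Cas9 and up to three guides from one plasmid, for example to knock out several genes or paralogues at once.
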