Addgene plasmid #134450: px458_Conc3
Purpose: (Empty Backbone) Empty concatemer vector in which 3 sgRNAs can be inserted; with Cas9 + GFP
Depositing lab: Daniel Stange. Depositing organization: Universitaetsklinikum Carl Gustav Carus, Technische Universitaet Dresden. Publication: Universal and Efficient Electroporation Protocol for Genetic Engineering of Gastrointestinal Organoids. Gaebler AM, Hennig A, Buczolich K, Weitz J, Welsch T, Stange DE, Pape K. J Vis Exp. 2020 Feb 18;(156). doi: 10.3791/60704. PubMed 32150173.
Backbone
  Vector backbone: pSpCas9(BB)-2A-GFP (PX458)
  Backbone manufacturer: Feng Zhang
  Modifications to backbone: The Backbone vector was PciI/XbaI digested and an amplified region from 3 gRNA concatemer vector (#84880) was inserted, which encodes for three U6 promotors.
  Vector type: Mammalian Expression, CRISPR
  Promoter: U6
  Selectable markers: GFP
Growth in bacteria
  Bacterial resistance: Ampicillin, 100 μg/mL
  Growth temperature: 37°C
  Growth strain: NEB Stable
  Copy number: Unknown
Gene/Insert
  Cloning method: Restriction Enzyme
Terms and licenses: Academic/Nonprofit Terms; Industry Terms: Not Available to Industry
Depositor comments: The sgRNAs can get introduced by golden gate cloning like described in Andersson-Rolf A et al.: Simultaneous paralogue knockout using a CRISPR-concatemer in mouse small intestinal organoids. Dev Biol. 2016. doi: 10.1016/j.ydbio.2016.10.016. For more information see protocol.
How to cite: px458_Conc3 was a gift from Daniel Stange (Addgene plasmid # 134450 ; http://n2t.net/addgene:134450 ; RRID:Addgene_134450)
